Addgene plasmid #92342: pIKU801-CrPEPC1
Purpose: Expresses sgRNA for targeting CrPEPC1 gene, paromomycin resistance
Depositing lab: I-Son Ng. Depositing organization: National Cheng Kung University. Publication: CRISPRi mediated phosphoenolpyruvate carboxylase regulation to enhance the production of lipid in Chlamydomonas reinhardtii. Kao PH, Ng IS. Bioresour Technol. 2017 May 4. pii: S0960-8524(17)30619-3. doi: 10.1016/j.biortech.2017.04.111. PubMed 28501380.
Backbone
  Vector backbone: pSI103
  Backbone manufacturer: Chlamydomonas Resource Center
  Backbone size w/o insert (bp): 4671
  Total vector size (bp): 4691
  Vector type: Plant Expression, CRISPR
  Selectable markers: paromomycin
Growth in bacteria
  Bacterial resistance: Ampicillin, 100 μg/mL
  Growth temperature: 37°C
  Growth strain: DH5alpha
  Copy number: High Copy
Gene/Insert
  Gene/Insert name: sgRNA-CrPEPC1 (alt name: CrPEPC1)
  gRNA/shRNA sequence: ggacgcggtgaccacctacc
  Species: Synthetic; Chlamydomonas reinhardtii
  GenBank ID: AY517644
  Promoter: AtU6-26
  Cloning method: Restriction Enzyme; 5′ cloning site PstI (not destroyed); 3′ cloning site EcoRI (not destroyed)
  Sequencing primers: 5′ CTCTCGAGCGACTTGCCTTCCGCACAATAC; 3′ GCAGTTCCGATGAGATAAACCAATAGAATTCAC
Terms and licenses: Academic/Nonprofit Terms; Industry Terms: Not Available to Industry
How to cite: pIKU801-CrPEPC1 was a gift from I-Son Ng (Addgene plasmid # 92342 ; http://n2t.net/addgene:92342 ; RRID:Addgene_92342)
