[The description below was written by a language model from this plasmid's Addgene catalogue record and the feature table of its GenBank file.]
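Description:
pIKU801-CrPEPC1 is a guide RNA expression plasmid for the green alga Chlamydomonas reinhardtii, built on the pSI103 backbone and catalogued as a plant expression/CRISPR vector of about 4.7 kb. In E. coli it is maintained as a high-copy plasmid through a ColE1/pUC-type origin and selected with ampicillin via the bla (AmpR) gene. Remnants of a standard cloning vector are also annotated, including the lac promoter, lac operator, CAP binding site, a T3 promoter and M13 reverse primer sites. In the algal host, transformants are selected with paromomycin. The feature table does not annotate the paromomycin resistance cassette, which presumably lies in the long unannotated stretch of the sequence, and its gene and promoter are not stated in the record.

The payload is a single guide RNA directed against CrPEPC1, the C. reinhardtii phosphoenolpyruvate carboxylase 1 gene. A 20-nucleotide spacer is joined to the Streptococcus pyogenes Cas9 guide RNA scaffold, which is annotated immediately downstream of it at the start of the sequence. According to the catalogue entry, transcription is driven by the AtU6-26 promoter, an Arabidopsis RNA polymerase III promoter commonly used for small RNA expression, although this promoter is not marked in the feature table. The cassette was inserted between PstI and EcoRI sites, both of which are retained. No Cas9 or dCas9 coding sequence is recorded on this plasmid, so the nuclease component must be supplied separately. The associated publication describes CRISPR interference of phosphoenolpyruvate carboxylase to increase lipid production in Chlamydomonas, which indicates that the plasmid is intended for knocking down CrPEPC1 expression in metabolic engineering work.
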