LOCUS       Exported 4690 bp ds-DNA circular SYN 12-MAY-2021
DEFINITION  Expresses sgRNA for targeting CrPEPC1 gene, paromomycin resistance.
ACCESSION   .
VERSION     .
KEYWORDS    pIKU801-CrPEPC1
SOURCE      synthetic DNA construct
  ORGANISM  synthetic DNA construct
REFERENCE   1 (bases 1 to 4690)
  AUTHORS   Kao PH, Ng IS
  TITLE     CRISPRi mediated phosphoenolpyruvate carboxylase regulation to
            enhance the production of lipid in Chlamydomonas reinhardtii.
  JOURNAL   Bioresour Technol. 2017 May 4. pii: S0960-8524(17)30619-3. doi:
            10.1016/j.biortech.2017.04.111.
  PUBMED    28501380
REFERENCE   2 (bases 1 to 4690)
  AUTHORS   .
  TITLE     Direct Submission
  JOURNAL   Exported May 12, 2021 from SnapGene Server 1.1.58
            http://www.snapgene.com
FEATURES             Location/Qualifiers
     source          1..4690
                     /organism="synthetic DNA construct"
                     /mol_type="other DNA"
     misc_RNA        21..96
                     /label=gRNA scaffold
                     /note="guide RNA scaffold for the Streptococcus pyogenes
                     CRISPR/Cas9 system"
     promoter        complement(2130..2148)
                     /label=T3 promoter
                     /note="promoter for bacteriophage T3 RNA polymerase"
     primer_bind     complement(2169..2185)
                     /label=M13 rev
                     /note="common sequencing primer, one of multiple similar
                     variants"
     primer_bind     complement(2169..2185)
                     /label=M13 Reverse
                     /note="In lacZ gene. Also called M13-rev"
     primer_bind     complement(2182..2204)
                     /label=M13/pUC Reverse
                     /note="In lacZ gene"
     protein_bind    2193..2209
                     /label=lac operator
                     /bound_moiety="lac repressor encoded by lacI"
                     /note="The lac repressor binds to the lac operator to
                     inhibit transcription in E. coli. This inhibition can be
                     relieved by adding lactose or
                     isopropyl-beta-D-thiogalactopyranoside (IPTG)."
     promoter        complement(2217..2247)
                     /label=lac promoter
                     /note="promoter for the E. coli lac operon"
     protein_bind    2262..2283
                     /label=CAP binding site
                     /bound_moiety="E. coli catabolite activator protein"
                     /note="CAP binding activates transcription in the presence
                     of cAMP."
     primer_bind     complement(2400..2417)
                     /label=L4440
                     /note="L4440 vector, forward primer"
     rep_origin      complement(2571..3159)
                     /direction=LEFT
                     /label=ori
                     /note="high-copy-number ColE1/pMB1/pBR322/pUC origin of
                     replication"
     primer_bind     complement(2651..2670)
                     /label=pBR322ori-F
                     /note="pBR322 origin, forward primer"
     CDS             complement(3330..4190)
                     /codon_start=1
                     /gene="bla"
                     /product="beta-lactamase"
                     /label=AmpR
                     /note="confers resistance to ampicillin, carbenicillin, and
                     related antibiotics"
                     /translation="MSIQHFRVALIPFFAAFCLPVFAHPETLVKVKDAEDQLGARVGYI
                     ELDLNSGKILESFRPEERFPMMSTFKVLLCGAVLSRIDAGQEQLGRRIHYSQNDLVEYS
                     PVTEKHLTDGMTVRELCSAAITMSDNTAANLLLTTIGGPKELTAFLHNMGDHVTRLDRW
                     EPELNEAIPNDERDTTMPVAMATTLRKLLTGELLTLASRQQLIDWMEADKVAGPLLRSA
                     LPAGWFIADKSGAGERGSRGIIAALGPDGKPSRIVVIYTTGSQATMDERNRQIAEIGAS
                     LIKHW"
     primer_bind     3953..3972
                     /label=Amp-R
                     /note="Ampicillin resistance gene, reverse primer"
ORIGIN
        1 ggacgcggtg accacctacc gttttagagc tagaaatagc aagttaaaat aaggctagtc
       61 cgttatcaac ttgaaaaagt ggcaccgagt cggtgctttt ttttgcaaaa ttttccagat
      121 cgatttcttc ttcctctgtt cttcggcgtt caatttctgg ggttttctct tcgttttctg
      181 taactgaaac ctaaaatttg acctaaaaaa aatctcaaat aatatgattc agtggttttg
      241 tacttttcag ttagttgagt tttgcagttc cgatgagata aaccaataga attcacgcgt
      301 catatggagc tcgctgaggc ttgacatgat tggtgcgtat gtttgtatga agctacagga
      361 ctgatttggc gggctatgag ggcgggggaa gctctggaag ggccgcgatg gggcgcgcgg
      421 cgtccagaag gcgccatacg gcccgctggc ggcacccatc cggtataaaa gcccgcgacc
      481 ccgaacggtg acctccactt tcagcgacaa acgagcactt atacatacgc gactattctg
      541 ccgctataca taaccactca gctagcttaa gatcccatca agcttgcatg ccgggcgcgc
      601 cagaaggagc gcagccaaac caggatgatg tttgatgggg tatttgagca cttgcaaccc
      661 ttatccggaa gccccctggc ccacaaaggc taggcgccaa tgcaagcagt tcgcatgcag
      721 cccctggagc ggtgccctcc tgataaaccg gccagggggc ctatgttctt tactttttta
      781 caagagaagt cactcaacat cttaaaatgg ccaggtgagt cgacgagcaa gcccggcgga
      841 tcaggcagcg tgcttgcaga tttgacttgc aacgcccgca ttgtgtcgac gaaggctttt
      901 ggctcctctg tcgctgtctc aagcagcatc taaccctgcg tcgccgtttc catttgcagg
      961 atggccactc cgccctcccc ggtgctgaag aatttcgaag catggacgat gcgttgcgtg
     1021 cactgcgggg tcggtatccc ggttgtgagt gggttgttgt ggaggatggg gcctcggggg
     1081 ctggtgttta tcggcttcgg ggtggtgggc gggagttgtt tgtcaaggtg gcagctctgg
     1141 gggccggggt gggcttgttg ggtgaggctg agcggctggt gtggttggcg gaggtgggga
     1201 ttcccgtacc tcgtgttgtg gagggtggtg gggacgagag ggtcgcctgg ttggtcaccg
     1261 aagcggttcc ggggcgtccg gccagtgcgc ggtggccgcg ggagcagcgg ctggacgtgg
     1321 cggtggcgct cgcggggctc gctcgttcgc tgcacgcgct ggactgggag cggtgtccgt
     1381 tcgatcgcag tctcgcggtg acggtgccgc aggcggcccg tgctgtcgct gaagggagcg
     1441 tcgacttgga ggatctggac gaggagcgga aggggtggtc gggggagcgg cttctcgccg
     1501 agctggagcg gactcggcct gcggacgagg atctggcggt ttgccacggt gacctgtgcc
     1561 cggacaacgt gctgctcgac cctcgtacct gcgaggtgac cgggctgatc gacgtggggc
     1621 gggtcggccg tgcggaccgg cactccgatc tcgcgctggt gctgcgcgag ctggcccacg
     1681 aggaggaccc gtggttcggg ccggagtgtt ccgcggcgtt cctgcgggag tacgggcgcg
     1741 ggtgggatgg ggcggtatcg gaggaaaagc tggcgtttta ccggctgttg gacgagttct
     1801 tctgagggac ctgatggtgt tggtggctgg gtagggttgc gtcgcgtggg tgacagcaca
     1861 gtgtggacgt tgggatcccc gctccgtgta aatggaggcg ctcgttgatc tgagccttgc
     1921 cccctgacga acggcggtgg atggaagata ctgctctcaa gtgctgaagc ggtagcttag
     1981 ctccccgttt cgtgctgatc agtctttttc aacacgtaaa aagcggagga gttttgcaat
     2041 tttgttggtt gtaacgatcc tccgttgatt ttggcctctt tctccatggg cgggctgggc
     2101 gtatttgaag cgggtaccag cttttgttcc ctttagtgag ggttaatttc gagcttggcg
     2161 taatcatggt catagctgtt tcctgtgtga aattgttatc cgctcacaat tccacacaac
     2221 atacgagccg gaagcataaa gtgtaaagcc tggggtgcct aatgagtgag ctaactcaca
     2281 ttaattgcgt tgcgctcact gcccgctttc cagtcgggaa acctgtcgtg ccagctgcat
     2341 taatgaatcg gccaacgcgc ggggagaggc ggtttgcgta ttgggcgctc ttccgcttcc
     2401 tcgctcactg actcgctgcg ctcggtcgtt cggctgcggc gagcggtatc agctcactca
     2461 aaggcggtaa tacggttatc cacagaatca ggggataacg caggaaagaa catgtgagca
     2521 aaaggccagc aaaaggccag gaaccgtaaa aaggccgcgt tgctggcgtt tttccatagg
     2581 ctccgccccc ctgacgagca tcacaaaaat cgacgctcaa gtcagaggtg gcgaaacccg
     2641 acaggactat aaagatacca ggcgtttccc cctggaagct ccctcgtgcg ctctcctgtt
     2701 ccgaccctgc cgcttaccgg atacctgtcc gcctttctcc cttcgggaag cgtggcgctt
     2761 tctcatagct cacgctgtag gtatctcagt tcggtgtagg tcgttcgctc caagctgggc
     2821 tgtgtgcacg aaccccccgt tcagcccgac cgctgcgcct tatccggtaa ctatcgtctt
     2881 gagtccaacc cggtaagaca cgacttatcg ccactggcag cagccactgg taacaggatt
     2941 agcagagcga ggtatgtagg cggtgctaca gagttcttga agtggtggcc taactacggc
     3001 tacactagaa gaacagtatt tggtatctgc gctctgctga agccagttac cttcggaaaa
     3061 agagttggta gctcttgatc cggcaaacaa accaccgctg gtagcggtgg tttttttgtt
     3121 tgcaagcagc agattacgcg cagaaaaaaa ggatctcaag aagatccttt gatcttttct
     3181 acggggtctg acgctcagtg gaacgaaaac tcacgttaag ggattttggt catgagatta
     3241 tcaaaaagga tcttcaccta gatcctttta aattaaaaat gaagttttaa atcaatctaa
     3301 agtatatatg agtaaacttg gtctgacagt taccaatgct taatcagtga ggcacctatc
     3361 tcagcgatct gtctatttcg ttcatccata gttgcctgac tccccgtcgt gtagataact
     3421 acgatacggg agggcttacc atctggcccc agtgctgcaa tgataccgcg agacccacgc
     3481 tcaccggctc cagatttatc agcaataaac cagccagccg gaagggccga gcgcagaagt
     3541 ggtcctgcaa ctttatccgc ctccatccag tctattaatt gttgccggga agctagagta
     3601 agtagttcgc cagttaatag tttgcgcaac gttgttgcca ttgctacagg catcgtggtg
     3661 tcacgctcgt cgtttggtat ggcttcattc agctccggtt cccaacgatc aaggcgagtt
     3721 acatgatccc ccatgttgtg caaaaaagcg gttagctcct tcggtcctcc gatcgttgtc
     3781 agaagtaagt tggccgcagt gttatcactc atggttatgg cagcactgca taattctctt
     3841 actgtcatgc catccgtaag atgcttttct gtgactggtg agtactcaac caagtcattc
     3901 tgagaatagt gtatgcggcg accgagttgc tcttgcccgg cgtcaatacg ggataatacc
     3961 gcgccacata gcagaacttt aaaagtgctc atcattggaa aacgttcttc ggggcgaaaa
     4021 ctctcaagga tcttaccgct gttgagatcc agttcgatgt aacccactcg tgcacccaac
     4081 tgatcttcag catcttttac tttcaccagc gtttctgggt gagcaaaaac aggaaggcaa
     4141 aatgccgcaa aaaagggaat aagggcgaca cggaaatgtt gaatactcat actcttcctt
     4201 tttcaatatt attgaagcat ttatcagggt tattgtctca tgagcggctg cagagatctc
     4261 tcgagcgact tgccttccgc acaatacatc atttcttctt agcttttttt cttcttcttc
     4321 gttcatacag tttttttttg tttatcagct tacattttct tgaaccgtag ctttcgtttt
     4381 cttcttttta actttccatt cggagttttt gtatcttgtt tcatagtttg tcccaggatt
     4441 agaatgatta ggcatcgaac cttcaagaat ttgattgaat aaaacatctt cattcttaag
     4501 atatgaagat aatcttcaaa aggcccctgg gaatctgaaa gaagagaagc aggcccattt
     4561 atatgggaaa gaacaatagt atttcttata taggcccatt taagttgaaa acaatcttca
     4621 aaagtcccac atcgcttaga taagaaaacg aagctgagtt tatatacagc tagagtcgaa
     4681 gtagtgattg
//
